>Addgene plasmid #160251 | pCDNA-FLAG-METTL3-APPA | addgene full sequence | sequence record 317534 | Addgene NGS Result
ATAGTTAAGCCAGTATCTGCTCCCTGCTTGTGTGTTGGAGGTCGCTGAGTAGTGCGCGAGCAAAATTTAA
GCTACAACAAGGCAAGGCTTGACCGACAATTGCATGAAGAATCTGCTTAGGGTTAGGCGTTTTGCGCTGC
TTCGCGATGTACGGGCCAGATATACGCGTTGACATTGATTATTGACTAGTTATTAATAGTAATCAATTAC
GGGGTCATTAGTTCATAGCCCATATATGGAGTTCCGCGTTACATAACTTACGGTAAATGGCCCGCCTGGC
TGACCGCCCAACGACCCCCGCCCATTGACGTCAATAATGACGTATGTTCCCATAGTAACGCCAATAGGGA
CTTTCCATTGACGTCAATGGGTGGAGTATTTACGGTAAACTGCCCACTTGGCAGTACATCAAGTGTATCA
TATGCCAAGTACGCCCCCTATTGACGTCAATGACGGTAAATGGCCCGCCTGGCATTATGCCCAGTACATG
ACCTTATGGGACTTTCCTACTTGGCAGTACATCTACGTATTAGTCATCGCTATTACCATGGTGATGCGGT
TTTGGCAGTACATCAATGGGCGTGGATAGCGGTTTGACTCACGGGGATTTCCAAGTCTCCACCCCATTGA
CGTCAATGGGAGTTTGTTTTGGCACCAAAATCAACGGGACTTTCCAAAATGTCGTAACAACTCCGCCCCA
TTGACGCAAATGGGCGGTAGGCGTGTACGGTGGGAGGTCTATATAAGCAGAGCTCTCTGGCTAACTAGAG
AACCCACTGCTTACTGGCTTATCGAAATTAATACGACTCACTATAGGGAGACCCAAGCTGGCTAGCGTTT
AAACTTAAGCTTATGGATTACAAGGATGACGACGATAAGTCGGACACGTGGAGCTCTATCCAGGCCCACA
AGAAGCAGCTGGACTCTCTGCGGGAGAGGCTGCAGCGGAGGCGGAAGCAGGACTCGGGGCACTTGGATCT
ACGGAATCCAGAGGCAGCATTGTCTCCAACCTTCCGTAGTGACAGCCCAGTGCCTACTGCACCCACCTCT
GGTGGCCCTAAGCCCAGCACAGCTTCAGCAGTTCCTGAATTAGCTACAGATCCTGAGTTAGAGAAGAAGT
TGCTACACCACCTCTCTGATCTGGCCTTAACATTGCCCACTGATGCTGTGTCCATCTGTCTTGCCATCTC
CACGCCAGATGCTCCTGCCACTCAAGATGGGGTAGAAAGCCTCCTGCAGAAGTTTGCAGCTCAGGAGTTG
ATTGAGGTAAAGCGAGGTCTCCTACAAGATGATGCACATCCTACTCTTGTAACCTATGCTGACCATTCCA
AGCTCTCTGCCATGATGGGTGCTGTGGCAGAAAAGAAGGGCCCTGGGGAGGTAGCAGGGACTGTCACAGG
GCAGAAGCGGCGTGCAGAACAGGACTCGACTACAGTAGCTGCCTTTGCCAGTTCGTTAGTCTCTGGTCTG
AACTCTTCAGCATCGGAACCAGCAAAGGAGCCAGCCAAGAAATCAAGGAAACATGCTGCCTCAGATGTTG
ATCTGGAGATAGAGAGCCTTCTGAACCAACAGTCCACTAAGGAACAACAGAGCAAGAAGGTCAGTCAGGA
GATCCTAGAGCTATTAAATACTACAACAGCCAAGGAACAATCCATTGTTGAAAAATTTCGCTCTCGAGGT
CGGGCCCAAGTGCAAGAATTCTGTGACTATGGAACCAAGGAGGAGTGCATGAAAGCCAGTGATGCTGATC
GACCCTGTCGCAAGCTGCACTTCAGACGAATTATCAATAAACACACTGATGAGTCTTTAGGTGACTGCTC
TTTCCTTAATACATGTTTCCACATGGATACCTGCAAGTATGTTCACTATGAAATTGATGCTTGCATGGAT
TCTGAGGCCCCTGGCAGCAAAGACCACACGCCAAGCCAGGAGCTTGCTCTTACACAGAGTGTCGGAGGTG
ATTCCAGTGCAGACCGACTCTTCCCACCTCAGTGGATCTGTTGTGATATCCGCTACCTGGACGTCAGTAT
CTTGGGCAAGTTTGCAGTTGTGATGGCTGCCCCACCCGCCGATATTCACATGGAACTGCCCTATGGGACC
CTGACAGATGATGAGATGCGCAGGCTCAACATACCCGTACTACAGGATGATGGCTTTCTCTTCCTCTGGG
TCACAGGCAGGGCCATGGAGTTGGGGAGAGAATGTCTAAACCTCTGGGGGTATGAACGGGTAGATGAAAT
TATTTGGGTGAAGACAAATCAACTGCAACGCATCATTCGGACAGGCCGTACAGGTCACTGGTTGAACCAT
GGGAAGGAACACTGCTTGGTTGGTGTCAAAGGAAATCCCCAAGGCTTCAACCAGGGTCTGGATTGTGATG
TGATCGTAGCTGAGGTTCGTTCCACCAGTCATAAACCAGATGAAATCTATGGCATGATTGAAAGACTATC
TCCTGGCACTCGCAAGATTGAGTTATTTGGACGACCACACAATGTGCAACCCAACTGGATCACCCTTGGA
AACCAACTGGATGGGATCCACCTACTAGACCCAGATGTGGTTGCACGGTTCAAGCAAAGGTACCCAGATG
GTATCATCTCTAAACCTAAGAATTTATAGGCGGCCGCTCGAGTCTAGAGGGCCCGTTTAAACCCGCTGAT
CAGCCTCGACTGTGCCTTCTAGTTGCCAGCCATCTGTTGTTTGCCCCTCCCCCGTGCCTTCCTTGACCCT
GGAAGGTGCCACTCCCACTGTCCTTTCCTAATAAAATGAGGAAATTGCATCGCATTGTCTGAGTAGGTGT
CATTCTATTCTGGGGGGTGGGGTGGGGCAGGACAGCAAGGGGGAGGATTGGGAAGACAATAGCAGGCATG
CTGGGGATGCGGTGGGCTCTATGGCTTCTGAGGCGGAAAGAACCAGCTGGGGCTCTAGGGGGTATCCCCA
CGCGCCCTGTAGCGGCGCATTAAGCGCGA
[94 nt withheld, positions 2970-3063]
C
[91 nt withheld, positions 3065-3155]
A
[49 nt withheld, positions 3157-3205]
CCTTTGACGTTGGAGTCCACGTTCTTT
[37 nt withheld, positions 3233-3269]
ACCCTATCTCGGTCTATTCTTTTGATTTATAAGGGATTTTGCCGATTTCGGCCTATTGGTTAAAAAATGA
GCTGATTTAACAAAAATTTAACGCGAATTAATTCTGTGGAATGTGTGTCAGTTAGGGTGTGGAAAGTCCC
CAGGCTCCCCAGCAGGCAGAAGTATGCAAAGCATGCATCTCAATTAGTCAGCAACCAGGTGTGGAAAGTC
CCCAGGCTCCCCAGCAGGCAGAAGTATGCAAAGCATGCATCTCAATTAGTCAGCAACCATAGTCCCGCCC
CTAACTCCGCCCATCCCGCCCCTAACTCCGCCCAGTTCCGCCCATTCTCCGCCCCATGGCTGACTAATTT
TTTTTATTTATGCAGAGGCCGAGGCCGCCTCTGCCTCTGAGCTATTCCAGAAGTAGTGAGGAGGCTTTTT
TGGAGGCCTAGGCTTTTGCAAAAAGCTCCCGGGAGCTTGTATATCCATTTTCGGATCTGATCAAGAGACA
GGATGAGGATCGTTTCGCATGATTGAACAAGATGGATTGCACGCAGGTTCTCCGGCCGCTTGGGTGGAGA
GGCTATTCGGCTATGACTGGGCACAACAGACAATCGGCTGCTCTGATGCCGCCGTGTTCCGGCTGTCAGC
GCAGGGGCGCCCGGTTCTTTTTGTCAAGACCGACCTGTCCGGTGCCCTGAATGAACTGCAGGACGAGGCA
GCGCGGCTATCGTGGCTGGCCACGACGGGCGTTCCTTGCGCAGCTGTGCTCGACGTTGTCACTGAAGCGG
GAAGGGACTGGCTGCTATTGGGCGAAGTGCCGGGGCAGGATCTCCTGTCATCTCACCTTGCTCCTGCCGA
GAAAGTATCCATCATGGCTGATGCAATGCGGCGGCTGCATACGCTTGATCCGGCTACCTGCCCATTCGAC
CACCAAGCGAAACATCGCATCGAGCGAGCACGTACTCGGATGGAAGCCGGTCTTGTCGATCAGGATGATC
TGGACGAAGAGCATCAGGGGCTCGCGCCAGCCGAACTGTTCGCCAGGCTCAAGGCGCGCATGCCCGACGG
CGAGGATCTCGTCGTGACCCATGGCGATGCCTGCTTGCCGAATATCATGGTGGAAAATGGCCGCTTTTCT
GGATTCATCGACTGTGGCCGGCTGGGTGTGGCGGACCGCTATCAGGACATAGCGTTGGCTACCCGTGATA
TTGCTGAAGAGCTTGGCGGCGAATGGGCTGACCGCTTCCTCGTGCTTTACGGTATCGCCGCTCCCGATTC
GCAGCGCATCGCCTTCTATCGCCTTCTTGACGAGTTCTTCTGAGCGGGACTCTGGGGTTCGAAATGACCG
ACCAAGCGACGCCCAACCTGCCATCACGAGATTTCGATTCCACCGCCGCCTTCTATGAAAGGTTGGGCTT
CGGAATCGTTTTCCGGGACGCCGGCTGGATGATCCTCCAGCGCGGGGATCTCATGCTGGAGTTCTTCGCC
CACCCCAACTTGTTTATTGCAGCTTATAATGGTTACAAATAAAGCAATAGCATCACAAATTTCACAAATA
AAGCATTTTTTTCACTGCATTCTAGTTGTGGTTTGTCCAAACTCATCAATGTATCTTATCATGTCTGTAT
ACCGTCGACCTCTAGCTAGAGCTTGGCGTAATCATGGTCATAGCTGTTTCCTGTGTGAAATTGTTATCCG
CTCACAATTCCACACAACATACGAGCCGGAAGCATAAAGTGTAAAGCCTGGGGTGCCTAATGAGTGAGCT
AACTCACATTAATTGCGTTGCGCTCACTGCCCGCTTTCCAGTCGGGAAACCTGTCGTGCCAGCTGCATTA
ATGAATCGGCCAACGCGCGGGGAGAGGCGGTTTGCGTATTGGGCGCTCTTCCGCTTCCTCGCTCACTGAC
TCGCTGCGCTCGGTCGTTCGGCTGCGGCGAGCGGTATCAGCTCACTCAAAGGCGGTAATACGGTTATCCA
CAGAATCAGGGGATAACGCAGGAAAGAACATGTGAGCAAAAGGCCAGCAAAAGGCCAGGAACCGTAAAAA
GGCCGCGTTGCTGGCGTTTTTCCATAGGCTCCGCCCCCCTGACGAGCATCACAAAAATCGACGCTCAAGT
CAGAGGTGGCGAAACCCGACAGGACTATAAAGATACCAGGCGTTTCCCCCTGGAAGCTCCCTCGTGCGCT
CTCCTGTTCCGACCCTGCCGCTTACCGGATACCTGTCCGCCTTTCTCCCTTCGGGAAGCGTGGCGCTTTC
TCATAGCTCACGCTGTAGGTATCTCAGTTCGGTGTAGGTCGTTCGCTCCAAGCTGGGCTGTGTGCACGAA
CCCCCCGTTCAGCCCGACCGCTGCGCCTTATCCGGTAACTATCGTCTTGAGTCCAACCCGGTAAGACACG
ACTTATCGCCACTGGCAGCAGCCACTGGTAACAGGATTAGCAGAGCGAGGTATGTAGGCGGTGCTACAGA
GTTCTTGAAGTGGTGGCCTAACTACGGCTACACTAGAAGAACAGTATTTGGTATCTGCGCTCTGCTGAAG
CCAGTTACCTTCGGAAAAAGAGTTGGTAGCTCTTGATCCGGCAAACAAACCACCGCTGGTAGCGGTGGTT
TTTTTGTTTGCAAGCAGCAGATTACGCGCAGAAAAAAAGGATCTCAAGAAGATCCTTTGATCTTTTCTAC
GGGGTCTGACGCTCAGTGGAACGAAAACTCACGTTAAGGGATTTTGGTCATGAGATTATCAAAAAGGATC
TTCACCTAGATCCTTTTAAATTAAAAATGAAGTTTTAAATCAATCTAAAGTATATATGAGTAAACTTGGT
CTGACAGTTACCAATGCTTAATCAGTGAGGCACCTATCTCAGCGATCTGTCTATTTCGTTCATCCATAGT
TGCCTGACTCCCCGTCGTGTAGATAACTACGATACGGGAGGGCTTACCATCTGGCCCCAGTGCTGCAATG
ATACCGCGAGACCCACGCTCACCGGCTCCAGATTTATCAGCAATAAACCAGCCAGCCGGAAGGGCCGAGC
GCAGAAGTGGTCCTGCAACTTTATCCGCCTCCATCCAGTCTATTAATTGTTGCCGGGAAGCTAGAGTAAG
TAGTTCGCCAGTTAATAGTTTGCGCAACGTTGTTGCCATTGCTACAGGCATCGTGGTGTCACGCTCGTCG
TTTGGTATGGCTTCATTCAGCTCCGGTTCCCAACGATCAAGGCGAGTTACATGATCCCCCATGTTGTGCA
AAAAAGCGGTTAGCTCCTTCGGTCCTCCGATCGTTGTCAGAAGTAAGTTGGCCGCAGTGTTATCACTCAT
GGTTATGGCAGCACTGCATAATTCTCTTACTGTCATGCCATCCGTAAGATGCTTTTCTGTGACTGGTGAG
TACTCAACCAAGTCATTCTGAGAATAGTGTATGCGGCGACCGAGTTGCTCTTGCCCGGCGTCAATACGGG
ATAATACCGCGCCACATAGCAGAACTTTAAAAGTGCTCATCATTGGAAAACGTTCTTCGGGGCGAAAACT
CTCAAGGATCTTACCGCTGTTGAGATCCAGTTCGATGTAACCCACTCGTGCACCCAACTGATCTTCAGCA
TCTTTTACTTTCACCAGCGTTTCTGGGTGAGCAAAAACAGGAAGGCAAAATGCCGCAAAAAAGGGAATAA
GGGCGACACGGAAATGTTGAATACTCATACTCTTCCTTTTTCAATATTATTGAAGCATTTATCAGGGTTA
TTGTCTCATGAGCGGATACATATTTGAATGTATTTAGAAAAATAAACAAATAGGGGTTCCGCGCACATTT
CCCCGAAAAGTGCCACCTGACGTCGACGGATCGGGAGATCTCCCGATCCCCTATGGTGCACTCTCAGTAC
AATCTGCTCTGATGCCGC
Features (pLannotate 1.2.2; 21 found; start..end, strand, type, name):
    171..550     +  enhancer       CMV enhancer: human cytomegalovirus immediate early enhancer
    551..754     +  promoter       CMV promoter: human cytomegalovirus (CMV) immediate early promoter
    750..783     +  LTR            5' LTR (truncated) (fragment): truncated 5' long terminal repeat (LTR) from HIV-1
    799..817     +  promoter       T7 promoter: promoter for bacteriophage T7 RNA polymerase
    856..879     +  CDS            3xFLAG (fragment): three tandem FLAG® epitope tags
    880..2616    +  CDS            METTL3: MTA70_HUMAN - Also known as MTA70. Experimental evidence at protein level: Swiss-Prot protein existence level 1. The METTL3-METTL14 heterodimer forms a N6-methyltransferase complex that methylates adenosine residues at the N(6) position of some RNAs and regulates various processes such as the circadian clock, differentiation of embryonic and hematopoietic stem cells, cortical neurogenesis, response to DNA damage, differentiation of T-cells and primary miRNA processing (PubMed:22575960, PubMed:24284625, PubMed:25719671, PubMed:25799998, PubMed:26321680, PubMed:26593424, PubMed:27627798, PubMed:
   2670..2894    +  polyA_signal   bGH poly(A) signal: bovine growth hormone polyadenylation signal
   2898..2919    +  promoter       SV40 promoter (fragment): SV40 enhancer and early promoter
   2940..3368    +  rep_origin     f1 ori (sequence partly withheld): f1 bacteriophage origin of replication; arrow indicates direction of (+) strand synthesis
   3382..3711    +  promoter       SV40 promoter: SV40 enhancer and early promoter
   3778..4569    +  CDS            neo: KKA2_KLEPN - Also known as kan, nptII. Experimental evidence at protein level: Swiss-Prot protein existence level 1. Resistance to kanamycin, neomycin, paromomycin, ribostamycin, butirosin and gentamicin B. From Klebsiella pneumoniae.
   4593..4751    +  CDS            ble (fragment): BLE_KLEPN - Experimental evidence at protein level: Swiss-Prot protein existence level 1. Binding protein with a strong affinity to the bleomycin family of antibiotics. Binds to CL990; an antimitotic-antibiotic compound. From Klebsiella pneumoniae.
   4746..4867    +  polyA_signal   SV40 poly(A) signal: SV40 polyadenylation signal
   4940..4956    -  protein_bind   lac operator: The lac repressor binds to the lac operator to inhibit transcription in E. coli. This inhibition can be relieved by adding lactose or isopropyl-β-D-thiogalactopyranoside (IPTG). lac repressor encoded by lacI
   4964..4994    -  promoter       lac promoter: promoter for the E. coli lac operon
   5009..5030    -  protein_bind   CAP binding site: CAP binding activates transcription in the presence of cAMP. E. coli catabolite activator protein
   5043..5135    -  CDS            lacI (fragment): lac repressor; lacI; The lac repressor binds to the lac operator to inhibit transcription in E. coli. This inhibition can be relieved by adding lactose or isopropyl-β-D-thiogalactopyranoside (IPTG).
   5318..5906    -  rep_origin     ori: high-copy-number ColE1/pMB1/pBR322/pUC origin of replication
   6077..6937    -  CDS            AmpR: β-lactamase; bla; confers resistance to ampicillin, carbenicillin, and related antibiotics
   6938..7042    -  promoter       AmpR promoter: bla
   7101..16      -  misc_feature   bom (fragment) (across the origin): basis of mobility region from pBR322
