[The description below was written by a language model from this plasmid's Addgene catalogue record and pLannotate feature annotations shown in this document.]
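Description:
pCDNA-FLAG-METTL3-APPA is a mammalian expression plasmid built on the pcDNA3.1 backbone for producing a catalytically inactive form of human METTL3 in human cells. It is maintained in E. coli through a high-copy ColE1/pUC-type origin and an ampicillin resistance gene (β-lactamase with its own promoter), and it also carries an f1 origin for single-stranded DNA production. A separate cassette made up of the SV40 early promoter, the neomycin phosphotransferase gene and the SV40 polyadenylation signal allows G418-type selection of stably transfected mammalian cells. The catalogue lists a total size of about 8.2 kb, whereas the sequenced record used for annotation is 7,137 nt; the two figures do not agree, and the record does not explain the difference.

The payload is the roughly 1.7 kb METTL3 coding sequence, cloned between HindIII and NotI sites. It is driven by the CMV immediate early enhancer and promoter and terminated by the bovine growth hormone polyadenylation signal. A T7 promoter upstream of the insert permits in vitro transcription. A short N-terminal FLAG epitope sits directly ahead of the coding sequence, annotated as a fragment of 3xFLAG whose length is consistent with a single FLAG unit, and it enables detection and immunoprecipitation. METTL3 is the catalytic subunit of the METTL3–METTL14 complex that deposits N6-methyladenosine on RNA. Here residues 395–398 of the catalytic motif are changed from DPPW to APPA to abolish methyltransferase activity. The construct therefore serves as a catalytic-dead control alongside wild-type METTL3, separating methylation-dependent from methylation-independent functions. The associated publication concerns METTL3 regulation of WTAP protein homeostasis.
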