Addgene plasmid #160251: pCDNA-FLAG-METTL3-APPA
Purpose: Express catalytic inactive FLAG-METTL3 in human cells
Depositing lab: Alessandro Fatica. Depositing organization: Universita degli Studi di Roma "La Sapienza". Publication: METTL3 regulates WTAP protein homeostasis. Sorci M, Ianniello Z, Cruciani S, Larivera S, Ginistrelli LC, Capuano E, Marchioni M, Fazi F, Fatica A. Cell Death Dis. 2018 Jul 23;9(8):796. doi: 10.1038/s41419-018-0843-z. PubMed 30038300.
Backbone
  Vector backbone: pcDNA3.1
  Backbone size w/o insert (bp): 5500
  Total vector size (bp): 8200
  Vector type: Mammalian Expression
Growth in bacteria
  Bacterial resistance: Ampicillin, 100 μg/mL
  Growth temperature: 37°C
  Growth strain: DH5alpha
  Copy number: High Copy
Gene/Insert
  Gene/Insert name: methyltransferase like 3 (alt name: METTL3)
  Species: H. sapiens (human)
  Insert size (bp): 1700
  Mutation: changes in aa 395–398, DPPW → APPA
  Entrez Gene: METTL3 (a.k.a. IME4, M6A, MT-A70, Spo8, hMETTL3)
  Promoter: CMV
  Tag / fusion protein: FLAG (N terminal on insert)
  Cloning method: Restriction Enzyme; 5′ cloning site Hind III (not destroyed); 3′ cloning site Not I (not destroyed)
  Sequencing primers: 5′ CCCAAGCTTATGTCGGACACGTGGAGC; 3′ ATTTGCGGCCGCCTATAAA TTCTTAGGTTTAGAGA
Terms and licenses: Academic/Nonprofit Terms; Industry Terms: Not Available to Industry
How to cite: pCDNA-FLAG-METTL3-APPA was a gift from Alessandro Fatica (Addgene plasmid # 160251 ; http://n2t.net/addgene:160251 ; RRID:Addgene_160251)
